>Addgene plasmid #17638 | pST39-His/Vps27(345-440) - Hse(275-375) | addgene partial sequence | sequence record 23589 | 17638 with T7
TTCCNCTGAAGGCCTCGGATCCGGGCCCTGNTACAAGATCCTGTAAAACGACGGCCAGTGAATTCCCCGG
GAAGCTTCGCCAGGGTTTTCCCAGTCGAGCTCAATAATTTTGTTTAACTTTAAGAAGGAGATATACATAT
GTCGTACTACCATCACCATCACCATCACGATTACGATATCCCAACGACCGAAAACCTGTATTTTCAGGGC
GCCATGATCCATTCCGTTGATTTATCTGATGAGGAGAAAGACAGCATATACATGTTTGCTTCACTTGTCG
AAAAAATGAAATCGAGGCCCTTGAACGAAATTTTGGAAGACTCTAAATTACAAAACTTGGCTCAAAGAGT
ATTTGCTTCCAAAGCAAGGTTGAATTATGCTTTAAATGATAAAGCTCAGAAATACAATACTTTGATAGAA
ATGAACGGCAAGATTTCGGAAATTATGAACATATACGATAGATTATTGGAGCAACAGCTACAAAGCATCA
ATTTGTCTCAGCAATAGGGTACCAGCGGATAACAATTTCACATCCGGAAATAATTTTGTTTAACTTTAAG
AAGGAGATATACATATGGTTGAGCCATCGAAAGAAGAAATTGAGAAGGAAAAAAATAAGGAAGCCATAGT
ATTCTCTCAAAAAACTACCATAGATCAACTTCATAATTCGCTTAATGCAGCTTCTAAACGGGAAATC
