[The description below was written by a language model from this plasmid's Addgene catalogue record.]
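Description:
pST39-His/Vps27(345-440) - Hse(275-375) is a bacterial expression plasmid built on the pST39 backbone, a vector generally known as a T7 promoter-driven polycistronic system designed to co-express several polypeptides from a single transcript in E. coli. It is maintained as a high-copy plasmid under ampicillin selection and is propagated in a standard cloning strain. The use of a T7 primer for 5′ sequencing is consistent with T7-driven expression, although the record does not explicitly list the promoter or any other regulatory elements, and no feature table is available.

The insert fields of the record are essentially empty, so the payload has to be read from the construct name. It indicates two coding segments placed in the same vector by restriction enzyme cloning: residues 345–440 of Vps27 carrying a His tag, and residues 275–375 of a protein abbreviated Hse, which the associated publication title identifies as Hse1. The species of origin, the exact tag position and the order of the cistrons are not stated.

Given the polycistronic backbone, the pairing of the two fragments points to co-expression of the interacting regions of the two subunits, so that the complex can assemble in the bacterial cell and be recovered by affinity purification through the His tag on the Vps27 fragment. The linked study concerns the Vps27/Hse1 complex as a GAT domain-based scaffold for ubiquitin-dependent sorting. This suggests the plasmid was used to produce the core heterodimer for structural or biophysical characterisation, although the record does not say so.
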