Addgene plasmid #17638: pST39-His/Vps27(345-440) - Hse(275-375)
Depositing lab: James Hurley. Depositing organization: National Institute of Diabetes & Digestive & Kidney Diseases (NIDDK). Publication: The Vps27/Hse1 complex is a GAT domain-based scaffold for ubiquitin-dependent sorting. Prag G, Watson H, Kim YC, Beach BM, Ghirlando R, Hummer G, Bonifacino JS, Hurley JH. Dev Cell. 2007 Jun . 12(6):973-86. 10.1016/j.devcel.2007.04.013 PubMed 17543868.
Backbone
  Vector backbone: pST39
  Vector type: Bacterial Expression
Growth in bacteria
  Bacterial resistance: Ampicillin, 100 μg/mL
  Growth temperature: 37°C
  Growth strain: DH5alpha
  Copy number: High Copy
Gene/Insert
  Cloning method: Restriction Enzyme
  Sequencing primers: 5′ T7
Terms and licenses: Academic/Nonprofit Terms; Industry Terms: Not Available to Industry
How to cite: pST39-His/Vps27(345-440) - Hse(275-375) was a gift from James Hurley (Addgene plasmid # 17638 ; http://n2t.net/addgene:17638 ; RRID:Addgene_17638)
